>Addgene plasmid #168804 | PB_iMYOD1_P2A_GFP_Puro | addgene full sequence | sequence record 332391 | Addgene NGS Result
AAATTGTAAGCGTTAATATTTTGTTAAAATTCGCGTTAAATTTTTGTTAAATCAGCTCATTTTTTAACCA
ATAGGCCGAAATCGGCAAAATCCCTTATAAATCAAAAGAATAGACCGAGATAGGGT
[37 nt withheld, positions 127-163]
AAAGAACGTGGACTCCAACGTCAAAGG
[49 nt withheld, positions 191-239]
T
[91 nt withheld, positions 241-331]
G
[124 nt withheld, positions 333-456]
CCCATTCGCCATTCAGGCTGCGCAACTGTTGGGAAGGGCGATCGGTGCGGGCCTCTTCGCTATTACGCCA
GCTGGCGAAAGGGGGATGTGCTGCAAGGCGATTAAGTTGGGTAACGCCAGGGTTTTCCCAGTCACGACGT
TGTAAAACGACGGCCAGTGAGCGCGCCTCGTTCATTCACGTTTTTGAACCCGTGGAGGACGGGCAGACTC
GCGGTGCAAATGTGTTTTACAGCGTGATGGAGCAGATGAAGATGCTCGACACGCTGCAGAACACGCAGCT
AGATTAACCCTAGAAAGATAATCATATTGTGACGTACGTTAAAGATAATCATGTGTAAAATTGACGCATG
TGTTTTATCGGTCTGTATATCGAGGTTTATTTATTAATTTGAATAGATATTAAGTTTTATTATATTTACA
CTTACATACTAATAATAAATTCAACAAACAATTTATTTATGTTTATTTATTTATTAAAAAAAACAAAAAC
TCAAAATTTCTTCTATAAAGTAACAAAACTTTTATGAGGGACAGCCCCCCCCCAAAGCCCCCAGGGATGT
AATTACGTCCCTCCCCCGCTAGGGGGCAGCAGCGAGCCGCCCGGGGCTCCGCTCCGGTCCGGCGCTCCCC
CCGCATCCCCGAGCCGGCAGCGTGCGGGGACAGCCCGGGCACGGGGAAGGTGGCACGGGATCGCTTTCCT
CTGAACGCTTCTCGCTGCTCTTTGAGCCTGCAGACACCTGGGGGGATACGGGGAAAAGGCCTCCACGGCC
ACTAGTCTTTCGTCTTCAAGAATTCCTCGAGTTTACTCCCTATCAGTGATAGAGAACGTATGAAGAGTTT
ACTCCCTATCAGTGATAGAGAACGTATGCAGACTTTACTCCCTATCAGTGATAGAGAACGTATAAGGAGT
TTACTCCCTATCAGTGATAGAGAACGTATGACCAGTTTACTCCCTATCAGTGATAGAGAACGTATCTACA
GTTTACTCCCTATCAGTGATAGAGAACGTATATCCAGTTTACTCCCTATCAGTGATAGAGAACGTATAAG
CTTTAGGCGTGTACGGTGGGCGCCTATAAAAGCAGAGCTCGTTTAGTGAACCGTCAGATCGCCTGGAGCA
ATTCCACAACACTTTTGTCTTATACCAACTTTCCGTACCACTTCCTACCCTCGTAAAGGTCTAGAGCTAG
CCACCATGGAGCTACTGTCGCCACCGCTCCGCGACGTAGACCTGACGGCCCCCGACGGCTCTCTCTGCTC
CTTTGCCACAACGGACGACTTCTATGACGACCCGTGTTTCGACTCCCCGGACCTGCGCTTCTTCGAAGAC
CTGGACCCGCGCCTGATGCACGTGGGCGCGCTCCTGAAACCCGAAGAGCACTCGCACTTCCCCGCGGCGG
TGCACCCGGCCCCGGGCGCACGTGAGGACGAGCATGTGCGCGCGCCCAGCGGGCACCACCAGGCGGGCCG
CTGCCTACTGTGGGCCTGCAAGGCGTGCAAGCGCAAGACCACCAACGCCGACCGCCGCAAGGCCGCCACC
ATGCGCGAGCGGCGCCGCCTGAGCAAAGTAAATGAGGCCTTTGAGACACTCAAGCGCTGCACGTCGAGCA
ATCCAAACCAGCGGTTGCCCAAGGTGGAGATCCTGCGCAACGCCATCCGCTATATCGAGGGCCTGCAGGC
TCTGCTGCGCGACCAGGACGCCGCGCCCCCTGGCGCCGCAGCCGCCTTCTATGCGCCGGGCCCGCTGCCC
CCGGGCCGCGGCGGCGAGCACTACAGCGGCGACTCCGACGCGTCCAGCCCGCGCTCCAACTGCTCCGACG
GCATGATGGACTACAGCGGCCCCCCGAGCGGCGCCCGGCGGCGGAACTGCTACGAAGGCGCCTACTACAA
CGAGGCGCCCAGCGAACCCAGGCCCGGGAAGAGTGCGGCGGTGTCGAGCCTAGACTGCCTGTCCAGCATC
GTGGAGCGCATCTCCACCGAGAGCCCTGCGGCGCCCGCCCTCCTGCTGGCGGACGTGCCTTCTGAGTCGC
CTCCGCGCAGGCAAGAGGCTGCCGCCCCCAGCGAGGGAGAGAGCAGCGGCGACCCCACCCAGTCACCGGA
CGCCGCCCCGCAGTGCCCTGCGGGTGCGAACCCCAACCCGATATACCAGGTGCTCGGATCCGGCGCAACA
AACTTCTCTCTGCTGAAACAAGCCGGAGATGTCGAAGAGAATCCTGGACCGATGGTGAGCAAGGGCGAGG
AGCTGTTCACCGGGGTGGTGCCCATCCTGGTCGAGCTGGACGGCGACGTAAACGGCCACAAGTTCAGCGT
GTCCGGCGAGGGCGAGGGCGATGCCACCTACGGCAAGCTGACCCTGAAGTTCATCTGCACCACCGGCAAG
CTGCCCGTGCCCTGGCCCACCCTCGTGACCACCCTGACCTACGGCGTGCAGTGCTTCAGCCGCTACCCCG
ACCACATGAAGCAGCACGACTTCTTCAAGTCCGCCATGCCCGAAGGCTACGTCCAGGAGCGCACCATCTT
CTTCAAGGACGACGGCAACTACAAGACCCGCGCCGAGGTGAAGTTCGAGGGCGACACCCTGGTGAACCGC
ATCGAGCTGAAGGGCATCGACTTCAAGGAGGACGGCAACATCCTGGGGCACAAGCTGGAGTACAACTACA
ACAGCCACAACGTCTATATCATGGCCGACAAGCAGAAGAACGGCATCAAGGTGAACTTCAAGATCCGCCA
CAACATCGAGGACGGCAGCGTGCAGCTCGCCGACCACTACCAGCAGAACACCCCCATCGGCGACGGCCCC
GTGCTGCTGCCCGACAACCACTACCTGAGCACCCAGTCCGCCCTGAGCAAAGACCCCAACGAGAAGCGCG
ATCACATGGTCCTGCTGGAGTTCGTGACCGCCGCCGGGATCACTCTCGGCATGGACGAGCTGTACAAGTA
AACCGGTTAGTAATGAGTTTAAACGGGGGAGGCTAACTGAAACACGGAAGGAGACAATACCGGAAGGAAC
CCGCGCTATGACGGCAATAAAAAGACAGAATAAAACGCACGGGTGTTGGGTCGTTTGTTCATAAACGCGG
GGTTCGGTCCCAGGGCTGGCACTCTGTCGATACCCCACCGAGACCCCATTGGGGCCAATACGCCCGCGTT
TCTTCCTTTTCCCCACCCCACCCCCCAAGTTCGGGTGAAGGCCCAGGGCTCGCAGCCAACGTCGGGGCGG
CAGGCCCTGCCATAGCAGATCTGCGAAATCGGATCCAGCTGAATCTAAGTGGATCTGCGATCGCTCCGGT
GCCCGTCAGTGGGCAGAGCGCACATCGCCCACAGTCCCCGAGAAGTTGGGGGGAGGGGTCGGCAATTGAA
CGGGTGCCTAGAGAAGGTGGCGCGGGGTAAACTGGGAAAGTGATGTCGTGTACTGGCTCCGCCTTTTTCC
CGAGGGTGGGGGAGAACCGTATATAAGTGCAGTAGTCGCCGTGAACGTTCTTTTTCGCAACGGGTTTGCC
GCCAGAACACAGCTGAAGCTTCGAGGGGCTCGCATCTCTCCTTCACGCGCCCGCCGCCCTACCTGAGGCC
GCCATCCACGCCGGTTGAGTCGCGTTCTGCCGCCTCCCGCCTGTGGTGCCTCCTGAACTGCGTCCGCCGT
CTAGGTAAGTTTAAAGCTCAGGTCGAGACCGGGCCTTTGTCCGGCGCTCCCTTGGAGCCTACCTAGACTC
AGCCGGCTCTCCACGCTTTGCCTGACCCTGCTTGCTCAACTCTACGTCTTTGTTTCGTTTTCTGTTCTGC
GCCGTTACAGATCTAAGCTGTGACCGGCGCCTACTCTAGAGCCGCCATGTCTAGACTGGACAAGAGCAAA
GTCATAAACTCTGCTCTGGAATTACTCAATGGAGTCGGTATCGAAGGCCTGACGACAAGGAAACTCGCTC
AAAAGCTGGGAGTTGAGCAGCCTACCCTGTACTGGCACGTGAAGAACAAGCGGGCCCTGCTCGATGCCCT
GCCAATCGAGATGCTGGACAGGCATCATACCCACTCCTGCCCCCTGGAAGGCGAGTCATGGCAAGACTTT
CTGCGGAACAACGCCAAGTCATACCGCTGTGCTCTCCTCTCACATCGCGACGGGGCTAAAGTGCATCTCG
GCACCCGCCCAACAGAGAAACAGTACGAAACCCTGGAAAATCAGCTCGCGTTCCTGTGTCAGCAAGGCTT
CTCCCTGGAGAACGCACTGTACGCTCTGTCCGCCGTGGGCCACTTTACACTGGGCTGCGTATTGGAGGAA
CAGGAGCATCAAGTAGCAAAAGAGGAAAGAGAGACACCTACCACCGATTCTATGCCCCCACTTCTGAAAC
AAGCAATTGAGCTGTTCGACCGGCAGGGAGCCGAACCTGCCTTCCTTTTCGGCCTGGAACTAATCATATG
TGGCCTGGAGAAACAGCTAAAGTGCGAAAGCGGCGGGCCGACCGACGCCCTTGACGATTTTGACTTAGAC
ATGCTCCCAGCCGATGCCCTTGACGACTTTGACCTTGATATGCTGCCTGCTGACGCTCTTGACGATTTTG
ACCTTGACATGCTCCCCGGGGAGGGCCGAGGAAGTCTTCTAACATGCGGTGACGTGGAGGAGAATCCCGG
CCCTATGACCGAGTACAAGCCCACGGTGCGCCTCGCCACCCGCGACGACGTCCCCAGGGCCGTACGCACC
CTCGCCGCCGCGTTCGCCGACTACCCCGCCACGCGCCACACCGTCGATCCGGACCGCCACATCGAGCGGG
TCACCGAGCTGCAAGAACTCTTCCTCACGCGCGTCGGGCTCGACATCGGCAAGGTGTGGGTCGCGGACGA
CGGCGCCGCGGTGGCGGTCTGGACCACGCCGGAGAGCGTCGAAGCGGGGGCGGTGTTCGCCGAGATCGGC
CCGCGCATGGCCGAGTTGAGCGGTTCCCGGCTGGCCGCGCAGCAACAGATGGAAGGCCTCCTGGCGCCGC
ACCGGCCCAAGGAGCCCGCGTGGTTCCTGGCCACCGTCGGCGTCTCGCCCGACCACCAGGGCAAGGGTCT
GGGCAGCGCCGTCGTGCTCCCCGGAGTGGAGGCGGCCGAGCGCGCCGGGGTGCCCGCCTTCCTGGAGACC
TCCGCGCCCCGCAACCTCCCCTTCTACGAGCGGCTCGGCTTCACCGTCACCGCCGACGTCGAGGTGCCCG
AAGGACCGCGCACCTGGTGCATGACCCGCAAGCCCGGTGCCTGAAATCAACCTCTGGATTACAAAATTTG
TGGGTAAACTTGTTTATTGCAGCTTATAATGGTTACAAATAAAGCAATAGCATCACAAATTTCACAAATA
AAGCATTTTTTTCACTGCATTCTAGTTGTGGTTTGTCCAAACTCATCAATGTATCTTATCATGTCTGGAA
TTGACTCAAATGATGTCAATTAGTCTATCAGAAGCTCATCTGGTCTCCCTTCCGGGGGACAAGACATCCC
TGTTTAATATTTAAACAGCAGTGTTCCCAAACTGGGTTCTTATATCCCTTGCTCTGGTCAACCAGGTTGC
AGGGTTTCCTGTCCTCACAGGAACGAAGTCCCTAAAGAAACAGTGGCAGCCAGGTTTAGCCCCGGAATTG
ACTGGATTCCTTTTTTAGGGCCCATTGGTATGGCTTTTTCCCCGTATCCCCCCAGGTGTCTGCAGGCTCA
AAGAGCAGCGAGAAGCGTTCAGAGGAAAGCGATCCCGTGCCACCTTCCCCGTGCCCGGGCTGTCCCCGCA
CGCTGCCGGCTCGGGGATGCGGGGGGAGCGCCGGACCGGAGCGGAGCCCCGGGCGGCTCGCTGCTGCCCC
CTAGCGGGGGAGGGACGTAATTACATCCCTGGGGGCTTTGGGGGGGGGCTGTCCCTGATATCTATAACAA
GAAAATATATATATAATAAGTTATCACGTAAGTAGAACATGAAATAACAATATAATTATCGTATGAGTTA
AATCTTAAAAGTCACGTAAAAGATAATCATGCGTCATTTTGACTCACGCGGTCGTTATAGTTCAAAATCA
GTGACACTTACCGCATTGACAAGCACGCCTCACGGGAGCTCCAAGCGGCGACTGAGATGTCCTAAATGCA
CAGCGACGGATTCGCGCTATTTAGAAAGAGAGAGCAATATTTCAAGAATGCATGCGTCAATTTTACGCAG
ACTATCTTTCTAGGGTTAATCTAGCTGCATCAGGATCATATCGTCGGGTCTTTTTTCCGGCTCAGTCATC
GCCCAAGCTGGCGCTATCTGGGCATCGGGGAGGAAGAAGCCCGTGCCTTTTCCCGCGAGGTTGAAGCGGC
ATGGAAAGAGTTTGCCGAGGATGACTGCTGCTGCATTGACGTTGAGCGAAAACGCACGTTTACCATGATG
ATTCGGGAAGGTGTGGCCATGCACGCCTTTAACGGTGAACTGTTCGTTCAGGCCACCTGGGATACCAGTT
CGTCGCGGCTTTTCCGGACACAGTTCCGGATGGTCAGCCCGAAGCGCATCAGCAACCCGAACAATACCGG
CGACAGCCGGAACTGCCGTGCCGGTGTGCAGATTAATGACAGCGGTGCGGCGCTGGGATATTACGTCAGC
GAGGACGGGTATCCTGGCTGGATGCCGCAGAAATGGACATGGATACCCCGTGAGTTACCCGGCGGGCGCG
CTTGGCGTAATCATGGTCATAGCTGTTTCCTGTGTGAAATTGTTATCCGCTCACAATTCCACACAACATA
CGAGCCGGAAGCATAAAGTGTAAAGCCTGGGGTGCCTAATGAGTGAGCTAACTCACATTAATTGCGTTGC
GCTCACTGCCCGCTTTCCAGTCGGGAAACCTGTCGTGCCAGCTGCATTAATGAATCGGCCAACGCGCGGG
GAGAGGCGGTTTGCGTATTGGGCGCTCTTCCGCTTCCTCGCTCACTGACTCGCTGCGCTCGGTCGTTCGG
CTGCGGCGAGCGGTATCAGCTCACTCAAAGGCGGTAATACGGTTATCCACAGAATCAGGGGATAACGCAG
GAAAGAACATGTGAGCAAAAGGCCAGCAAAAGGCCAGGAACCGTAAAAAGGCCGCGTTGCTGGCGTTTTT
CCATAGGCTCCGCCCCCCTGACGAGCATCACAAAAATCGACGCTCAAGTCAGAGGTGGCGAAACCCGACA
GGACTATAAAGATACCAGGCGTTTCCCCCTGGAAGCTCCCTCGTGCGCTCTCCTGTTCCGACCCTGCCGC
TTACCGGATACCTGTCCGCCTTTCTCCCTTCGGGAAGCGTGGCGCTTTCTCATAGCTCACGCTGTAGGTA
TCTCAGTTCGGTGTAGGTCGTTCGCTCCAAGCTGGGCTGTGTGCACGAACCCCCCGTTCAGCCCGACCGC
TGCGCCTTATCCGGTAACTATCGTCTTGAGTCCAACCCGGTAAGACACGACTTATCGCCACTGGCAGCAG
CCACTGGTAACAGGATTAGCAGAGCGAGGTATGTAGGCGGTGCTACAGAGTTCTTGAAGTGGTGGCCTAA
CTACGGCTACACTAGAAGAACAGTATTTGGTATCTGCGCTCTGCTGAAGCCAGTTACCTTCGGAAAAAGA
GTTGGTAGCTCTTGATCCGGCAAACAAACCACCGCTGGTAGCGGTGGTTTTTTTGTTTGCAAGCAGCAGA
TTACGCGCAGAAAAAAAGGATCTCAAGAAGATCCTTTGATCTTTTCTACGGGGTCTGACGCTCAGTGGAA
CGAAAACTCACGTTAAGGGATTTTGGTCATGAGATTATCAAAAAGGATCTTCACCTAGATCCTTTTAAAT
TAAAAATGAAGTTTTAAATCAATCTAAAGTATATATGAGTAAACTTGGTCTGACAGTTACCAATGCTTAA
TCAGTGAGGCACCTATCTCAGCGATCTGTCTATTTCGTTCATCCATAGTTGCCTGACTCCCCGTCGTGTA
GATAACTACGATACGGGAGGGCTTACCATCTGGCCCCAGTGCTGCAATGATACCGCGAGACCCACGCTCA
CCGGCTCCAGATTTATCAGCAATAAACCAGCCAGCCGGAAGGGCCGAGCGCAGAAGTGGTCCTGCAACTT
TATCCGCCTCCATCCAGTCTATTAATTGTTGCCGGGAAGCTAGAGTAAGTAGTTCGCCAGTTAATAGTTT
GCGCAACGTTGTTGCCATTGCTACAGGCATCGTGGTGTCACGCTCGTCGTTTGGTATGGCTTCATTCAGC
TCCGGTTCCCAACGATCAAGGCGAGTTACATGATCCCCCATGTTGTGCAAAAAAGCGGTTAGCTCCTTCG
GTCCTCCGATCGTTGTCAGAAGTAAGTTGGCCGCAGTGTTATCACTCATGGTTATGGCAGCACTGCATAA
TTCTCTTACTGTCATGCCATCCGTAAGATGCTTTTCTGTGACTGGTGAGTACTCAACCAAGTCATTCTGA
GAATAGTGTATGCGGCGACCGAGTTGCTCTTGCCCGGCGTCAATACGGGATAATACCGCGCCACATAGCA
GAACTTTAAAAGTGCTCATCATTGGAAAACGTTCTTCGGGGCGAAAACTCTCAAGGATCTTACCGCTGTT
GAGATCCAGTTCGATGTAACCCACTCGTGCACCCAACTGATCTTCAGCATCTTTTACTTTCACCAGCGTT
TCTGGGTGAGCAAAAACAGGAAGGCAAAATGCCGCAAAAAAGGGAATAAGGGCGACACGGAAATGTTGAA
TACTCATACTCTTCCTTTTTCAATATTATTGAAGCATTTATCAGGGTTATTGTCTCATGAGCGGATACAT
ATTTGAATGTATTTAGAAAAATAAACAAATAGGGGTTCCGCGCACATTTCCCCGAAAAGTGCCACCT
Features (pLannotate 1.2.2; 24 found; start..end, strand, type, name):
     28..456     -  rep_origin     f1 ori (sequence partly withheld): f1 bacteriophage origin of replication; arrow indicates direction of (+) strand synthesis
    461..616     -  CDS            lacZα (fragment): LacZα fragment of β-galactosidase; lacZ fragment
    618..737     +  CDS            B (fragment): PORTL_LAMBD - Experimental evidence at protein level: Swiss-Prot protein existence level 1. Forms the portal vertex of the capsid (PubMed:6228056, PubMed:6232391). This portal plays critical roles in head assembly, genome packaging, neck/tail attachment, and genome ejection (Probable). The portal protein multimerizes as a single ring-shaped homododecamer arranged around a central channel (PubMed:6232391). Binds to the terminase subunits to form the packaging machine (PubMed:7799432). From Escherichia phage lambda (Bacteriophage lambda).
   1255..1633    +  promoter       TRE3G promoter: 3rd-generation Tet-responsive promoter that can be activated by binding of Tet-On® 3G
   1652..2611    +  CDS            MYOD1: MYOD1_HUMAN - Also known as BHLHC1, MYF3, MYOD. Experimental evidence at protein level: Swiss-Prot protein existence level 1. Acts as a transcriptional activator that promotes transcription of muscle-specific target genes and plays a role in muscle differentiation. Together with MYF5 and MYOG, co-occupies muscle-specific gene promoter core region during myogenesis. Induces fibroblasts to differentiate into myoblasts. Interacts with and is inhibited by the twist protein. This interaction probably involves the basic domains of both proteins (By similarity). From Homo sapiens (Human).
   2678..3397    +  CDS            EGFP: the original enhanced GFP (Yang et al., 1996) mammalian codon-optimized
   3478..3526    +  polyA_signal   HSV TK poly(A) signal: herpes simplex virus thymidine kinase polyadenylation signal (Cole and Stacy, 1985)
   3617..3633    -  polyA_signal   bGH poly(A) signal (fragment): bovine growth hormone polyadenylation signal
   3757..3968    +  promoter       EF-1α core promoter: core promoter for human elongation factor EF-1α
   3981..4249    +  LTR            5' LTR (truncated): truncated 5' long terminal repeat (LTR) from human T-cell leukemia virus (HTLV) type 1
   4283..4980    +  CDS            rtTA3 (fragment): reverse tetracycline transactivator 3 activates expression from Tet-responsive promoters in the presence of doxycycline
   4910..5020    +  CDS            VP48: 3 tandem repeats of the minimal activation domain of herpes simplex virus VP16 (Cheng et al., 2013)
   5081..5680    +  CDS            PuroR: puromycin N-acetyltransferase; pac from Streptomyces alboniger; confers resistance to puromycin
   5681..5708    +  misc_feature   WPRE (fragment): woodchuck hepatitis virus posttranscriptional regulatory element
   5713..5834    +  polyA_signal   SV40 poly(A) signal: SV40 polyadenylation signal
   5852..5944    +  ncRNA          G-CSF SLDE: Accession: RF00183 - G-CSF factor stem-loop destabilising element (SLDE)
   6641..7108    +  CDS            B (fragment): PORTL_LAMBD - Experimental evidence at protein level: Swiss-Prot protein existence level 1. Forms the portal vertex of the capsid (PubMed:6228056, PubMed:6232391). This portal plays critical roles in head assembly, genome packaging, neck/tail attachment, and genome ejection (Probable). The portal protein multimerizes as a single ring-shaped homododecamer arranged around a central channel (PubMed:6232391). Binds to the terminase subunits to form the packaging machine (PubMed:7799432). From Escherichia phage lambda (Bacteriophage lambda).
   7146..7162    -  protein_bind   lac operator: The lac repressor binds to the lac operator to inhibit transcription in E. coli. This inhibition can be relieved by adding lactose or isopropyl-β-D-thiogalactopyranoside (IPTG). lac repressor encoded by lacI
   7170..7200    -  promoter       lac promoter: promoter for the E. coli lac operon
   7215..7236    -  protein_bind   CAP binding site: CAP binding activates transcription in the presence of cAMP. E. coli catabolite activator protein
   7249..7341    -  CDS            lacI (fragment): lac repressor; lacI; The lac repressor binds to the lac operator to inhibit transcription in E. coli. This inhibition can be relieved by adding lactose or isopropyl-β-D-thiogalactopyranoside (IPTG).
   7524..8112    -  rep_origin     ori: high-copy-number ColE1/pMB1/pBR322/pUC origin of replication
   8283..9143    -  CDS            AmpR: β-lactamase; bla; confers resistance to ampicillin, carbenicillin, and related antibiotics
   9144..9248    -  promoter       AmpR promoter: bla
