[The description below was written by a language model from this plasmid's Addgene catalogue record and pLannotate feature annotations shown in this document.]
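Description:
PB_iMYOD1_P2A_GFP_Puro is a piggyBac transposon plasmid for doxycycline-inducible expression of human MYOD1 together with GFP in mammalian cells, built on the PB-TRE backbone by Gibson assembly. In bacteria it is maintained through a high-copy ColE1/pUC-type origin and an ampicillin resistance gene. An f1 origin and remnants of a lacZα/lac promoter cloning region are also present. The sequenced record is 9,273 nt, which matches the sum of the listed backbone and insert. The catalogue's "total vector size" of 1,746 bp appears to be the insert length instead. The piggyBac terminal repeats are not annotated in the feature table, nor is the P2A peptide. The gap between the MYOD1 and EGFP coding sequences is consistent with the P2A linker named in the record.

The payload has two expression units in the same orientation. A TRE3G Tet-responsive promoter drives the MYOD1 open reading frame, then EGFP, then a polyadenylation signal. The 2A sequence would let the myogenic bHLH transcription factor and the fluorescent reporter be produced as separate proteins from one transcript. Downstream, an EF-1α core promoter with an HTLV-1 LTR-derived element drives a reverse tetracycline transactivator (annotated as rtTA3 with VP16-derived activation repeats). This is followed by puromycin N-acetyltransferase, presumably co-expressed from the same transcript, and an SV40 polyadenylation signal. The plasmid is thus an all-in-one Tet-On system. When it is co-delivered with a piggyBac transposase, which it does not encode, the cassette can integrate into the genome. Stable cells are then selected with puromycin, and doxycycline switches on MYOD1, with GFP reporting induction. The associated publication used such constructs to introduce parenchymal cell types into blood vessel organoids, consistent with MYOD1-driven programming toward a muscle fate.
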