Addgene plasmid #168804: PB_iMYOD1_P2A_GFP_Puro
Purpose: PiggyBac transposon construct with doxycycline inducible MYOD1 + GFP expression
Depositing lab: Prashant Mali. Depositing organization: University of California, San Diego (UCSD). Publication: Programmatic introduction of parenchymal cell types into blood vessel organoids. Dailamy A, Parekh U, Katrekar D, Kumar A, McDonald D, Moreno A, Bagheri P, Ng TN, Mali P. Stem Cell Reports. 2021 Sep 8. pii: S2213-6711(21)00432-X. doi: 10.1016/j.stemcr.2021.08.014. PubMed 34559998.
Backbone
  Vector backbone: PB-TRE
  Backbone size w/o insert (bp): 7528
  Total vector size (bp): 1746
  Vector type: Mammalian Expression, Synthetic Biology
  Selectable markers: Puromycin
Growth in bacteria
  Bacterial resistance: Ampicillin, 100 μg/mL
  Growth temperature: 37°C
  Growth strain: NEB Stable
  Copy number: Unknown
Gene/Insert
  Gene/Insert name: MYOD1 (alt name: MYOD1-P2A-GFP)
  Species: H. sapiens (human), Synthetic
  Entrez Gene: MYOD1 (a.k.a. CMYP17, MYF3, MYOD, MYODRIF, PUM, bHLHc1)
  Promoter: TRE
  Cloning method: Gibson Cloning
  Sequencing primers: 5′ cagatcgcctggagcaattc; 3′ ttgtctccttccgtgtttca
Terms and licenses: Academic/Nonprofit Terms; Industry Terms: Not Available to Industry
How to cite: PB_iMYOD1_P2A_GFP_Puro was a gift from Prashant Mali (Addgene plasmid # 168804 ; http://n2t.net/addgene:168804 ; RRID:Addgene_168804)
